>Addgene plasmid #178167 | RNF216_Halo_C_allele | addgene full sequence | sequence record 349376 | Addgene NGS Result
CGCCCAATACGCAAACCGCCTCTCCCCGCGCGTTGGCCGATTCATTAATGCAGCTGGCACGACAGGTTTC
CCGACTGGAAAGCGGGCAGTGAGCGCAACGCAATTAATGTGAGTTAGCTCACTCATTAGGCACCCCAGGC
TTTACACTTTATGCTTCCGGCTCGTATGTTGTGTGGAATTGTGAGCGGATAACAATTTCACACAGGAAAC
AGCTATGACCATGATTACGCCAAGCTTGCATGCAGGCCTCTGCAGTCGACGGGCCCGGGATCCGATGTTG
TAAAACGACGGCCAGTGAATTCAGAGGTCGCTGCCCTGGTCCCAGGCTAGATTCCATTGAGGTTGGTTTA
ATGTTTTTCTCCACTAATCCCCACATCCCTTTCAGAGAACACCTTCAAACGCATTGGACCCCCGCTGGAG
AAGCCTGTGGAGAAGGTGCAGAGGGTGGAGGCCCTCCCGAGGCCCGTTCCGCAGAACCTGCCACAGCCAC
AGATGCCACCCTATGCCTTCGCGCACCCACCCTTCCCCCTGCCTCCCGTGCGGCCTGTGTTCAACAACTT
CCCACTCAACATGGGGCCTATCCCAGCCCCGTACGTGCCCCCTCTGCCCAACGTGCGGGTCAACTATGAC
TTCGGTCCCATCCACATGCCCCTGGAGCACAACCTGCCCATGCACTTTGGCCCCCAGCCGCGGCATCGCT
TCGGTGGAGGAGGTTCTGGAGGCGGTGGAAGTGGTGGCGGAGGTAGCGCCGAGATCGGCACCGGCTTTCC
CTTCGATCCTCACTACGTGGAAGTGCTGGGCGAGAGAATGCACTATGTGGACGTGGGCCCCAGAGATGGA
ACCCCTGTGCTGTTTCTGCACGGCAACCCTACCAGCAGCTACGTGTGGCGGAACATCATCCCTCACGTGG
CCCCTACACACAGATGTATCGCCCCTGACCTGATCGGCATGGGCAAGAGCGATAAGCCCGACCTGGGCTA
CTTCTTCGACGACCACGTGCGGTTCATGGACGCCTTTATTGAGGCCCTCGGCCTGGAAGAGGTGGTGCTG
GTTATTCACGATTGGGGCAGCGCCCTGGGATTCCACTGGGCCAAGAGAAACCCCGAGAGAGTGAAGGGAA
TCGCCTTCATGGAATTCATCAGGCCCATTCCTACCTGGGACGAGTGGCCTGAGTTCGCCAGAGAGACATT
CCAGGCCTTCAGAACCACCGACGTGGGCAGAAAGCTGATCATCGACCAGAACGTGTTCATCGAGGGCACC
CTGCCTATGGGAGTCGTCAGACCACTGACCGAGGTGGAAATGGACCACTACAGAGAGCCCTTTCTGAACC
CCGTGGACCGGGAACCTCTTTGGAGATTCCCCAACGAGCTGCCCATTGCCGGCGAGCCTGCTAATATTGT
GGCCCTGGTGGAAGAGTACATGGACTGGCTGCATCAGAGCCCCGTGCCTAAGCTGCTGTTTTGGGGAACA
CCCGGCGTGCTGATTCCTCCTGCTGAAGCTGCCAGACTGGCCAAGAGCCTGCCTAATTGCAAGGCCGTGG
ATATCGGCCCTGGCCTGAATCTGCTGCAAGAGGACAACCCCGATCTGATCGGCTCCGAGATTGCCAGATG
GCTGAGCACCCTGGAAATCAGCGGATAATGGCCCCGAATCCCCATTGAGCAGCACAAAGCCCGTTTGGGG
TAGGAGTGTGGATGGAGAACCCTCCCCCAAGGCTGGTGTCTGTACCATTGCATCCTAAGTCAGCTTGAAG
GGTAGGCTGGTTTTCTTCCCACCCCTTTCCTAGAAGGGCTACTGCTCCTGGAAGAGTGGACGGATCCATA
ATAAAGACGTCCCAAATGGTGGAGTTCGGAGAGAGCTGCGATGTGAACTGCCCCTCCCCTCGCATCCCCC
AGGCCACCAACGGCAGTCCTTCTGCCTTGTCCATGGCATAGGCCATAGACCAGGTCCCTGCTGCTCACAC
CTGGGCCTCTCCTCGGAGCCGACCCCTGGGTAGCAAGGCAGCCGAGAGCATCTCCCTGGAGGGGCCCACG
GTTGGGCCAAGCTTGGCGTAATCATGGTCATAGCATCTAGATGCATTCGCGAGGTACCGAGCTCGAATTC
ACTGGCCGTCGTTTTACAACGTCGTGACTGGGAAAACCCTGGCGTTACCCAACTTAATCGCCTTGCAGCA
CATCCCCCTTTCGCCAGCTGGCGTAATAGCGAAGAGGCCCGCACCGATCGCCCTTCCCAACAGTTGCGCA
GCCTGAATGGCGAATGGCGCCTGATGCGGTATTTTCTCCTTACGCATCTGTGCGGTATTTCACACCGCAT
ATGGTGCACTCTCAGTACAATCTGCTCTGATGCCGCATAGTTAAGCCAGCCCCGACACCCGCCAACACCC
GCTGACGCGCCCTGACGGGCTTGTCTGCTCCCGGCATCCGCTTACAGACAAGCTGTGACCGTCTCCGGGA
GCTGCATGTGTCAGAGGTTTTCACCGTCATCACCGAAACGCGCGAGACGAAAGGGCCTCGTGATACGCCT
ATTTTTATAGGTTAATGTCATGATAATAATGGTTTCTTAGACGTCAGGTGGCACTTTTCGGGGAAATGTG
CGCGGAACCCCTATTTGTTTATTTTTCTAAATACATTCAAATATGTATCCGCTCATGAGACAATAACCCT
GATAAATGCTTCAATAATATTGAAAAAGGAAGAGTATGAGTATTCAACATTTCCGTGTCGCCCTTATTCC
CTTTTTTGCGGCATTTTGCCTTCCTGTTTTTGCTCACCCAGAAACGCTGGTGAAAGTAAAAGATGCTGAA
GATCAGTTGGGTGCACGAGTGGGTTACATCGAACTGGATCTCAACAGCGGTAAGATCCTTGAGAGTTTTC
GCCCCGAAGAACGTTTTCCAATGATGAGCACTTTTAAAGTTCTGCTATGTGGCGCGGTATTATCCCGTAT
TGACGCCGGGCAAGAGCAACTCGGTCGCCGCATACACTATTCTCAGAATGACTTGGTTGAGTACTCACCA
GTCACAGAAAAGCATCTTACGGATGGCATGACAGTAAGAGAATTATGCAGTGCTGCCATAACCATGAGTG
ATAACACTGCGGCCAACTTACTTCTGACAACGATCGGAGGACCGAAGGAGCTAACCGCTTTTTTGCACAA
CATGGGGGATCATGTAACTCGCCTTGATCGTTGGGAACCGGAGCTGAATGAAGCCATACCAAACGACGAG
CGTGACACCACGATGCCTGTAGCAATGGCAACAACGTTGCGCAAACTATTAACTGGCGAACTACTTACTC
TAGCTTCCCGGCAACAATTAATAGACTGGATGGAGGCGGATAAAGTTGCAGGACCACTTCTGCGCTCGGC
CCTTCCGGCTGGCTGGTTTATTGCTGATAAATCTGGAGCCGGTGAGCGTGGATCTCGCGGTATCATTGCA
GCACTGGGGCCAGATGGTAAGCCCTCCCGTATCGTAGTTATCTACACGACGGGGAGTCAGGCAACTATGG
ATGAACGAAATAGACAGATCGCTGAGATAGGTGCCTCACTGATTAAGCATTGGTAACTGTCAGACCAAGT
TTACTCATATATACTTTAGATTGATTTAAAACTTCATTTTTAATTTAAAAGGATCTAGGTGAAGATCCTT
TTTGATAATCTCATGACCAAAATCCCTTAACGTGAGTTTTCGTTCCACTGAGCGTCAGACCCCGTAGAAA
AGATCAAAGGATCTTCTTGAGATCCTTTTTTTCTGCGCGTAATCTGCTGCTTGCAAACAAAAAAACCACC
GCTACCAGCGGTGGTTTGTTTGCCGGATCAAGAGCTACCAACTCTTTTTCCGAAGGTAACTGGCTTCAGC
AGAGCGCAGATACCAAATACTGTTCTTCTAGTGTAGCCGTAGTTAGGCCACCACTTCAAGAACTCTGTAG
CACCGCCTACATACCTCGCTCTGCTAATCCTGTTACCAGTGGCTGCTGCCAGTGGCGATAAGTCGTGTCT
TACCGGGTTGGACTCAAGACGATAGTTACCGGATAAGGCGCAGCGGTCGGGCTGAACGGGGGGTTCGTGC
ACACAGCCCAGCTTGGAGCGAACGACCTACACCGAACTGAGATACCTACAGCGTGAGCTATGAGAAAGCG
CCACGCTTCCCGAAGGGAGAAAGGCGGACAGGTATCCGGTAAGCGGCAGGGTCGGAACAGGAGAGCGCAC
GAGGGAGCTTCCAGGGGGAAACGCCTGGTATCTTTATAGTCCTGTCGGGTTTCGCCACCTCTGACTTGAG
CGTCGATTTTTGTGATGCTCGTCAGGGGGGCGGAGCCTATGGAAAAACGCCAGCAACGCGGCCTTTTTAC
GGTTCCTGGCCTTTTGCTGGCCTTTTGCTCACATGTTCTTTCCTGCGTTATCCCCTGATTCTGTGGATAA
CCGTATTACCGCCTTTGAGTGAGCTGATACCGCTCGCCGCAGCCGAACGACCGAGCGCAGCGAGTCAGTG
AGCGAGGAAGCGGAAGAG
Features (pLannotate 1.2.2; 13 found; start..end, strand, type, name):
    105..126     +  protein_bind   CAP binding site: CAP binding activates transcription in the presence of cAMP. E. coli catabolite activator protein
    141..171     +  promoter       lac promoter: promoter for the E. coli lac operon
    179..195     +  protein_bind   lac operator: The lac repressor binds to the lac operator to inhibit transcription in E. coli. This inhibition can be relieved by adding lactose or isopropyl-β-D-thiogalactopyranoside (IPTG). lac repressor encoded by lacI
    277..300     -  CDS            lacZα (fragment): LacZα fragment of β-galactosidase; lacZ fragment
    385..702     +  CDS            RNF216 (fragment): RN216_HUMAN - Also known as TRIAD3, UBCE7IP1, ZIN. Experimental evidence at protein level: Swiss-Prot protein existence level 1. Isoform 1 acts as an E3 ubiquitin ligase, which accepts ubiquitin from specific E2 ubiquitin-conjugating enzymes, and then transfers it to substrates promoting their degradation by the proteasome. Promotes degradation of TRAF3, TLR4 and TLR9. Contributes to the regulation of antiviral responses. Down-regulates activation of NF-kappa-B, IRF3 activation and IFNB production. Isoform 3 inhibits TNF and IL-1 mediated activation of NF-kappa-B. Promotes TNF and RIP mediated
    748..1623    +  CDS            dhaA: DHAA_PSEPV - Experimental evidence at protein level: Swiss-Prot protein existence level 1. Catalyzes hydrolytic cleavage of carbon-halogen bonds in halogenated aliphatic compounds, leading to the formation of the corresponding primary alcohols, halide ions and protons. Has a broad substrate specificity, as it is able to dehalogenate mono- and di- chlorinated and brominated alkanes (up to at least C10), and the two isomers of 1,3-dichloropropene to 3-chloroallyl alcohol; the highest activity was found with 1,2-dibromoethane, while no activity was observed with the analog 1,2-dichloroethane. Fro
   2097..2254    +  CDS            lacZα (fragment): LacZα fragment of β-galactosidase; lacZ fragment
   2260..2359    -  misc_feature   bom (fragment): basis of mobility region from pBR322
   2461..2496    -  CDS            rop (fragment): Rop protein, which maintains plasmids at low copy number; rop
   2591..2695    +  promoter       AmpR promoter: bla
   2696..3556    +  CDS            AmpR: β-lactamase; bla; confers resistance to ampicillin, carbenicillin, and related antibiotics
   3727..4315    +  rep_origin     ori: high-copy-number ColE1/pMB1/pBR322/pUC origin of replication
   4498..92      +  CDS            lacI (fragment) (across the origin): lac repressor; lacI; The lac repressor binds to the lac operator to inhibit transcription in E. coli. This inhibition can be relieved by adding lactose or isopropyl-β-D-thiogalactopyranoside (IPTG).
