[The description below was written by a language model from this plasmid's Addgene catalogue record and pLannotate feature annotations shown in this document.]
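Description:
RNF216_Halo_C_allele is a homology-directed repair donor plasmid built on the pUC57-BsaI-Free cloning backbone. It is intended to place a HaloTag at the C-terminus of the endogenous human RNF216 gene, which encodes an E3 ubiquitin ligase also known as TRIAD3 or ZIN. It is a purely bacterial plasmid of about 4.5 kb, maintained at high copy from a ColE1/pUC-type origin and selected with ampicillin through the β-lactamase gene and its native promoter. The remaining annotated backbone elements are pUC remnants with no role in the payload: the lac promoter and operator, a CAP binding site, split lacZα fragments flanking the insert, and short lacI, bom and rop fragments.

The insert sits between the lacZα fragments. It begins with a fragment of RNF216 coding sequence, which presumably represents the end of the open reading frame and part of the upstream homology arm. After a short unannotated gap, likely a linker, comes an open reading frame annotated as the haloalkane dehalogenase dhaA, the bacterial enzyme from which HaloTag was engineered. Several hundred bases of unannotated sequence follow the tag and probably form the downstream homology arm, although the record does not define the arm boundaries. No mammalian promoter, polyadenylation signal or mammalian selection marker is annotated, consistent with a design in which the fusion is expressed from the native RNF216 locus after integration.

Such a donor is normally delivered alongside a site-specific nuclease such as Cas9, but the record names no nuclease or guide. The resulting RNF216-HaloTag fusion can be covalently labelled with chloroalkane ligands, for example for imaging or pulldown of the protein at endogenous levels. The depositing initiative's name suggests use in human iPSC models of neurodegenerative disease.
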