Addgene plasmid #178167: RNF216_Halo_C_allele
Purpose: Donor vector for endogenous tagging of human RNF216 at the C-terminus with halotag
Depositing lab: iPSC Neurodegenerative Disease Initiative (iNDI) & Michael Ward. Depositing organization: National Institute of Neurological Disorders and Strokes (NINDS).
Backbone
  Vector backbone: pUC57-BsaI-Free
  Vector type: Donor vector
Growth in bacteria
  Bacterial resistance: Ampicillin, 100 μg/mL
  Growth temperature: 37°C
  Growth strain: DH5alpha
  Copy number: High Copy
Gene/Insert
  Gene/Insert name: Halotag (alt name: RNF216)
  Species: H. sapiens (human)
  Entrez Gene: RNF216 (a.k.a. CAHH, TRIAD3, U7I1, UBCE7IP1, ZIN)
  Cloning method: Unknown
Terms and licenses: Academic/Nonprofit Terms; Industry Terms: Not Available to Industry
How to cite: RNF216_Halo_C_allele was a gift from iPSC Neurodegenerative Disease Initiative (iNDI) & Michael Ward (Addgene plasmid # 178167 ; http://n2t.net/addgene:178167 ; RRID:Addgene_178167)
