>Addgene plasmid #178167 | RNF216_Halo_C_allele | depositor partial sequence | sequence record 345804 | insert
AGAGGTCGCTGCCCTGGTCCCAGGCTAGATTCCATTGAGGTTGGTTTAATGTTTTTCTCCACTAATCCCC
ACATCCCTTTCAGAGAACACCTTCAAACGCATTGGACCCCCGCTGGAGAAGCCTGTGGAGAAGGTGCAGA
GGGTGGAGGCCCTCCCGAGGCCCGTTCCGCAGAACCTGCCACAGCCACAGATGCCACCCTATGCCTTCGC
GCACCCACCCTTCCCCCTGCCTCCCGTGCGGCCTGTGTTCAACAACTTCCCACTCAACATGGGGCCTATC
CCAGCCCCGTACGTGCCCCCTCTGCCCAACGTGCGGGTCAACTATGACTTCGGTCCCATCCACATGCCCC
TGGAGCACAACCTGCCCATGCACTTTGGCCCCCAGCCGCGGCATCGCTTCGGTGGAGGAGGTTCTGGAGG
CGGTGGAAGTGGTGGCGGAGGTAGCGCCGAGATCGGCACCGGCTTTCCCTTCGATCCTCACTACGTGGAA
GTGCTGGGCGAGAGAATGCACTATGTGGACGTGGGCCCCAGAGATGGAACCCCTGTGCTGTTTCTGCACG
GCAACCCTACCAGCAGCTACGTGTGGCGGAACATCATCCCTCACGTGGCCCCTACACACAGATGTATCGC
CCCTGACCTGATCGGCATGGGCAAGAGCGATAAGCCCGACCTGGGCTACTTCTTCGACGACCACGTGCGG
TTCATGGACGCCTTTATTGAGGCCCTCGGCCTGGAAGAGGTGGTGCTGGTTATTCACGATTGGGGCAGCG
CCCTGGGATTCCACTGGGCCAAGAGAAACCCCGAGAGAGTGAAGGGAATCGCCTTCATGGAATTCATCAG
GCCCATTCCTACCTGGGACGAGTGGCCTGAGTTCGCCAGAGAGACATTCCAGGCCTTCAGAACCACCGAC
GTGGGCAGAAAGCTGATCATCGACCAGAACGTGTTCATCGAGGGCACCCTGCCTATGGGAGTCGTCAGAC
CACTGACCGAGGTGGAAATGGACCACTACAGAGAGCCCTTTCTGAACCCCGTGGACCGGGAACCTCTTTG
GAGATTCCCCAACGAGCTGCCCATTGCCGGCGAGCCTGCTAATATTGTGGCCCTGGTGGAAGAGTACATG
GACTGGCTGCATCAGAGCCCCGTGCCTAAGCTGCTGTTTTGGGGAACACCCGGCGTGCTGATTCCTCCTG
CTGAAGCTGCCAGACTGGCCAAGAGCCTGCCTAATTGCAAGGCCGTGGATATCGGCCCTGGCCTGAATCT
GCTGCAAGAGGACAACCCCGATCTGATCGGCTCCGAGATTGCCAGATGGCTGAGCACCCTGGAAATCAGC
GGATAATGGCCCCGAATCCCCATTGAGCAGCACAAAGCCCGTTTGGGGTAGGAGTGTGGATGGAGAACCC
TCCCCCAAGGCTGGTGTCTGTACCATTGCATCCTAAGTCAGCTTGAAGGGTAGGCTGGTTTTCTTCCCAC
CCCTTTCCTAGAAGGGCTACTGCTCCTGGAAGAGTGGACGGATCCATAATAAAGACGTCCCAAATGGTGG
AGTTCGGAGAGAGCTGCGATGTGAACTGCCCCTCCCCTCGCATCCCCCAGGCCACCAACGGCAGTCCTTC
TGCCTTGTCCATGGCATAGGCCATAGACCAGGTCCCTGCTGCTCACACCTGGGCCTCTCCTCGGAGCCGA
CCCCTGGGTAGCAAGGCAGCCGAGAGCATCTCCCTGGAGGGGCCCACGGTTGGGCC
